Addgene plasmid #159032: pMSR:MSMEG_0156:Dendra
Purpose: T7 expression of C-term fluorescent fusion in E. coli
Depositing lab: Keith Derbyshire & Joseph Wade. Depositing organization: Wadsworth Center, New York State Department of Health. Publication: A Mycobacterial Systems Resource for the Research Community. Judd JA, Canestrari J, Clark R, Joseph A, Lapierre P, Lasek-Nesselquist E, Mir M, Palumbo M, Smith C, Stone M, Upadhyay A, Wirth SE, Dedrick RM, Meier CG, Russell DA, Dills A, Dove E, Kester J, Wolf ID, Zhu J, Rubin ER, Fortune S, Hatfull GF, Gray TA, Wade JT, Derbyshire KM. mBio. 2021 Mar 2;12(2). pii: mBio.02401-20. doi: 10.1128/mBio.02401-20. PubMed 33653882.
Backbone
  Vector backbone: pMSR:Dendra
  Vector type: Bacterial Expression ; Integrating Mycobacterial Expression Vector attL5
Growth in bacteria
  Bacterial resistance: Apramycin, 25 μg/mL
  Growth temperature: 37°C
  Growth strain: DH5alpha
  Copy number: High Copy
Gene/Insert
  Gene/Insert name: MSMEG_0156
  Species: M. smegmatis
  Promoter: pmycTetO
  Tag / fusion protein: Gly-Ala Linker/Dendra2/1x Flag Tag (C terminal on insert)
  Cloning method: Ligation Independent Cloning
  Sequencing primers: 5′ TGATAGAGTTTGTCCTCCCTATCAG; 3′ TCCATATGCACCTTGACACG
Terms and licenses: Academic/Nonprofit Terms; Industry Terms: Not Available to Industry
Depositor comments: NCBI reference sequence: CP000480.1. 5' cloning site: Ase1, destroyed during cloning. 3' cloning site: HindIII, not destroyed during cloning
How to cite: pMSR:MSMEG_0156:Dendra was a gift from Keith Derbyshire & Joseph Wade (Addgene plasmid # 159032 ; http://n2t.net/addgene:159032 ; RRID:Addgene_159032)
