[The description below was written by a language model from this plasmid's Addgene catalogue record and pLannotate feature annotations shown in this document.]
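Description:
pMSR:MSMEG_0156:Dendra is a 5.8 kb bacterial shuttle-type construct from a Mycobacterial Systems Resource collection, built on the pMSR:Dendra backbone. It is catalogued both as a bacterial expression plasmid and as an integrating mycobacterial expression vector targeting the phage L5 attachment site. In E. coli it replicates from a high-copy ColE1/pUC-type origin. It is selected with apramycin through the aac(3)IV acetyltransferase gene, a marker that also works in mycobacteria. The feature table shows the mycobacteriophage L5 integrase gene, along with a fragment of the neighbouring L5 gene 32. The integrase catalyses site-specific recombination into the mycobacterial chromosome, so the cassette can be maintained there as a stable single copy rather than as an episome.

The payload is the M. smegmatis open reading frame MSMEG_0156, inserted by ligation-independent cloning. It is fused at its C terminus, through a Gly-Ala linker, to the green-to-red photoconvertible fluorescent protein Dendra2, followed by a single FLAG epitope. The record names the promoter as pmycTetO, a tet-operator-containing mycobacterial promoter. The short "tight TRE" hits flanking the sequence origin most likely reflect these tet operator sequences rather than a mammalian promoter. A T7 promoter sits just upstream of the insert and a T7 terminator fragment lies downstream of the FLAG tag, consistent with the stated purpose of T7-driven expression of the fusion in E. coli. The alsR-like annotation at the start of the insert region is a homology match within MSMEG_0156, whose function the record does not state. The design supports localisation by fluorescence and detection or purification via FLAG.
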