Features (pLannotate 1.2.2; 14 found; start..end, strand, type, name):
     15..32      +  promoter       tight TRE promoter (fragment): Tet-responsive promoter PTight, consisting of seven tet operator sequences followed by the minimal CMV promoter
     46..64      +  promoter       T7 promoter: promoter for bacteriophage T7 RNA polymerase
     80..265     +  CDS            alsR (fragment): ALSR_BACSU - Protein inferred from homology: Swiss-Prot protein existence level 3. Regulates the expression of the alsSD operon for acetoin biosynthesis. From Bacillus subtilis (strain 168).
   1025..1711    +  CDS            Dendra2: Dendra2 is a photoconvertible green fluorescent protein published in 2006, derived from Dendronephthya sp.. It has high acid sensitivity.
   1751..1771    +  CDS            FLAG (fragment): FLAG® epitope tag, followed by an enterokinase cleavage site
   1780..1822    +  terminator     T7 terminator (fragment): transcription terminator for bacteriophage T7 RNA polymerase
   2028..2828    +  CDS            ApmR: aminoglycoside 3-N-acetyltransferase type IV ; aac(3)IV; confers resistance to apramycin (Paget and Davies, 1996)
   2895..2912    -  misc_feature   MCS (fragment): pBluescript multiple cloning site
   2953..3541    +  rep_origin     ori: high-copy-number ColE1/pMB1/pBR322/pUC origin of replication
   3709..3737    +  misc_feature   MCS (fragment): pUC18/19 multiple cloning site
   4297..5409    +  CDS            33: VINT_BPML5 - Also known as int. Protein inferred from homology: Swiss-Prot protein existence level 3. Integrase is necessary for integration of the phage into the host genome by site-specific recombination. From Mycobacterium phage L5 (Mycobacteriophage L5).
   5471..5575    -  CDS            32 (fragment): VG32_BPML5 - Protein predicted: Swiss-Prot protein existence level 4. From Mycobacterium phage L5 (Mycobacteriophage L5).
   5631..5735    +  CDS            Y4104_STRCO (fragment): Protein inferred from homology: Swiss-Prot protein existence level 3. From Streptomyces coelicolor (strain ATCC BAA-471 / A3(2) / M145).
   5793..8       +  promoter       tight TRE promoter (fragment) (across the origin): Tet-responsive promoter PTight, consisting of seven tet operator sequences followed by the minimal CMV promoter
>Addgene plasmid #159032 | pMSR:MSMEG_0156:Dendra | addgene full sequence | sequence record 315689 | Addgene NGS Result
TGATAGAGTTTGTCCTCCCTATCAGTGATAGATAGGCTTAAGGAGTAATACGACTCACTATAGGGAGAAG
GAGGCCATTATGCTGTTGCGCCAGTTGGAGTACTTCGTCGCCGTGGCCCGGGAACGTCACTTCGCCAGGG
CTGCCGAGGTCTGCTACGTGTCGCAACCGGCGCTGTCCACAGCAATTGCCAAGCTCGAGCGCGAGCTCGA
CGTCACGCTGATCCACCGCGGCCAGAACTTCGAGGGCCTCACGCTCGAAGGCGAACGTCTCGTGGTGTGG
GCCAAGAGGTTGCTGGCCGAGCACGACGGCCTCAAGGCCGAGGCGGCCGCGTTGCGCACCGGCATCTCCG
GAACGCTACGGCTGGGCACCGGGCCCACGGTGTCGACGACGACGGCCATCCCCGTTGCGGCGTTCTGCAA
CCTGCACCCGAAGGCCAACGTCTCCATATCCTCCCGGCTGTCCTCGGCCGAATTGCTGCGACAGCTCCGC
GATTTCGAACTCGACGCGGCCATCGCCCATTTCGGGCCGGAGGACCGAGCCGGGCTCGAGGTGGTGCCGT
TGTACAAGGAGCGGTACGTGCTGCTGGTCTCCGGAGATCAGCTGGCACCCGGTACGCGCGCCATCACGTG
GTCCGACGCCGCGCAGTTGCCGCTGGCGCTGCTCGAGCCGCACATGCGGTTCCGGCAGTTCATCGACAAG
GCCTTCGCCGAGAACGGCGTGACGCCGTCGCCGCAGGTCGAAACGGATTCGGTGGCATCGCTGTATGCCC
TGGTGGCCACCGGCGCCTGGGCGAGCGTCGTGCCCCACACGTGGCTGCGGGCCGTCCCCCAGCTGGGAGC
GGCCAGAGCCGTGCGGCTCATCGAACCAGAGACCACAGCACAGATCTCGCTCGCGATCCACGCCGGCCGC
GGCTCCGCGGCCGCGCGCGCCTTCGTCAATGTCGCCGCAGGCGCCCGCCTGGACGATCAATTCGATCTGC
AGTCAGAACACTGGCTGCTCAAGAAGCTTGGTGCGGCCGCGGGCAACACGCCTGGCATCAATCTGATCAA
GGAGGACATGCGTGTCAAGGTGCATATGGAGGGCAACGTGAACGGTCACGCCTTCGTGATCGAGGGGGAG
GGTAAGGGTAAGCCTTACGAAGGGACCCAGACCGCCAACCTCACCGTCAAGGAGGGCGCCCCTCTCCCAT
TCTCGTACGATATCCTCACTACCGCGGTGCATTACGGGAACCGCGTGTTCACCAAGTACCCCGAGGATAT
CCCTGACTACTTCAAGCAGAGCTTCCCGGAGGGATACTCCTGGGAGCGGACGATGACCTTCGAAGACAAG
GGTATCTGTACGATCCGCAGCGACATCTCGCTGGAAGGGGACTGTTTCTTCCAGAACGTCCGTTTCAAGG
GGACCAACTTTCCGCCGAACGGCCCGGTCATGCAGAAGAAGACCCTCAAGTGGGAGCCGAGCACGGAGAA
GCTGCACGTTCGGGACGGCCTCCTGGTCGGCAACATCAACATGGCGCTGCTGCTGGAAGGCGGCGGCCAC
TACCTATGCGACTTCAAGACCACGTACAAAGCGAAGAAGGTCGTCCAGCTGCCCGACGCGCACTTCGTGG
ACCACCGCATCGAAATCCTGGGGAACGATTCGGACTACAACAAGGTCAAGTTGTACGAGCACGCTGTGGC
ACGCTATAGCCCGCTCCCGTCGCAGGTCTGGTTCGAAGGCGGCGGCGGGGAGAACCTGTATTTCCAGGAC
TACAAGGACGACGACGACAAGTGATTTAAATAACCCCTTGGGGCCTCTAAACGGGTCTTGAGGGGTTTTT
TGTTAACTAGCGTACGATCGAATTCCTGCAGCTCACGGTAACTGATGCCGTATTTGCAGTACCAGCGTAC
GGCCCACAGAATGATGTCACGCTGAAAATGCCGGCCTTTGAATGGGTTCATGTGCAGCTCCATCAGCAAA
AGGGGATGATAAGTTTATCACCACCGACTATTTGCAACAGTGCCGTTGATCGTGCTATGATCGACTGATG
TCATCAGCGGTGGAGTGCAATGTCGTGCAATACGAATGGCGAAAAGCCGAGCTCATCGGTCAGCTTCTCA
ACCTTGGGGTTACCCCCGGCGGTGTGCTGCTGGTCCACAGCTCCTTCCGTAGCGTCCGGCCCCTCGAAGA
TGGGCCACTTGGACTGATCGAGGCCCTGCGTGCTACGCTGGGTCCGGGAGGGACGCTCGTCATGCCCTCG
TGGTCAGGTCTGGACGACGAGCCGTTCGATCCTGCCACGTCGCCCGTTACACCGGACCTTGGAGTTGTCT
CTGACACATTCTGGCGCCTGCCAAATGTAAAGCGCAGCGCCCATCCATTTGCCTTTGCGGCAGCGGGGCC
ACAGGCAGAGCAGATCATCTCTGATCCATTGCCCCTGCCACCTTACTCGCCTGCAAGCCCGGTCGCCCGT
GTCCATGAACTCGATGGGCAGGTACTTCTCCTCGGCGTGGGACACGATGCCAACACGACGCTGCATCTTG
CCGAGTTGATGGCAAAGGTTCCCTATGGGGTGCCGAGACACTGCACCATTCTTCAGGATGGCAAGTTGGT
ACGCGTCGATTATCTCGAGAATGACCACTGCTGTGAGCGCTTTGCCTTGGCGGACAGGTGGCTCAAGGAG
AAGAGCCTTCAGAAGGAAGGTCCAGTCGGTCATGCCTTTGCTCGGTTGATCCGCTCCCGCGACATTGTGG
CGACAGCCCTGGGTCAACTGGGCCGAGATCCGTTGATCTTCCTGCATCCGCCAGAGGCGGGATGCGAAGA
ATGCGATGCCGCTCGCCAGTCGATTGGCTGAGCTCATGAGCGGAGAACGAGATGACGTTGGAGGGGCAAG
GTCGCGCTGATTGCTGGGGCAACACGGGGGATCCACTAGTTCCATGAGCGTCAGACCCCGTAGAAAAGAT
CAAAGGATCTTCTTGAGATCCTTTTTTTCTGCGCGTAATCTGCTGCTTGCAAACAAAAAAACCACCGCTA
CCAGCGGTGGTTTGTTTGCCGGATCAAGAGCTACCAACTCTTTTTCCGAAGGTAACTGGCTTCAGCAGAG
CGCAGATACCAAATACTGTCCTTCTAGTGTAGCCGTAGTTAGGCCACCACTTCAAGAACTCTGTAGCACC
GCCTACATACCTCGCTCTGCTAATCCTGTTACCAGTGGCTGCTGCCAGTGGCGATAAGTCGTGTCTTACC
GGGTTGGACTCAAGACGATAGTTACCGGATAAGGCGCAGCGGTCGGGCTGAACGGGGGGTTCGTGCACAC
AGCCCAGCTTGGAGCGAACGACCTACACCGAACTGAGATACCTACAGCGTGAGCTATGAGAAAGCGCCAC
GCTTCCCGAGGGGAGAAAGGCGGACAGGTATCCGGTAAGCGGCAGGGTCGGAACAGGAGAGCGCACGAGG
GAGCTTCCAGGGGGAAACGCCTGGTATCTTTATAGTCCTGTCGGGTTTCGCCACCTCTGACTTGAGCGTC
GATTTTTGTGATGCTCGTCAGGGGGGCGGAGCCTATGGAAAAACGCCAGCAACGCGGCCTTTTTACGGTT
CCTGGCCTTTTGCTGGCCTTTTGCTCACATGTTCTTTCCTGCGTTATCCCCTGATTCTGTGGATAACCGT
ATTACCGCCTTTGAGTGAGCTGATACCGCTCGCCGCAGCCGAACGACCGAGCGCAACGCGTGCGGCCGCG
GTACCCGGGGATCCTCTAGAGTCGACCACCAAGGGCACCATCTCTGCTTGGGCCACCCCGTTGGCCGCAG
CCAGCTCGCTGAGAGCCGTGAACGACAGGGCGAACGCCAGCCCGCCGACGGCGAGGGTTCCGACCGCTGC
AACTCCCGGTGCAACCTTGTCCCGGTCTATTCTCTTCACTGCACCAGCTCCAATCTGGTGTGAATGCCCC
TCGTCTGTTCGCGCAGGCGGGGGGCTCTATTCGTTTGTCAGCATCGAAAGTAGCCAGATCAGGGATGCGT
TGCAACCGCGTATGCCCAGGTCAGAAGAGTCGCACAAGAGTTGCAGACCCCTGGAAAGAAAAATGGCCAG
AGGGCGAAAACACCCTCTGACCAGCGGAGCGGGCGACGGGAATCGAACCCGCGTAGCTAGTTTGGAAGAA
TGGGTGTCTGCCGACCACATATGGGCCGGTCAAGATAGGTTTTTACCCCCTCTCGGCTGCATCCTCTAAG
TGGAAAGAAATTGCAGGTCGTAGAAGCGCGTTGAAGCCTGAGAGTTGCACAGGAGTTGCAACCCGGTAGC
CTTGTTCACGACGAGAGGAGACCTAGTTGGCACGTCGCGGATGGGGATCGCTGAAGACTCAGCGCAGCGG
GAGGATCCAAGCCTCATACGTCAACCCGCAGGACGGTGTGAGGTACTACGCGCTGCAGACCTACGACAAC
AAGATGGACGCCGAAGCCTGGCTCGCGGGCGAGAAGCGGCTCATCGAGATGGAGACCTGGACCCCTCCAC
AGGACCGGGCGAAGAAGGCAGCCGCCAGCGCCATCACGCTGGAGGAGTACACCCGGAAGTGGCTCGTGGA
GCGCGACCTCGCAGACGGCACCAGGGATCTGTACAGCGGGCACGCGGAGCGCCGCATCTACCCGGTGCTA
GGTGAAGTGGCGGTCACAGAGATGACGCCAGCTCTGGTGCGTGCGTGGTGGGCCGGGATGGGTAGGAAGC
ACCCGACTGCCCGCCGGCATGCCTACAACGTCCTCCGGGCGGTGATGAACACAGCGGTCGAGGACAAGCT
GATCGCAGAGAACCCGTGCCGGATCGAGCAGAAGGCAGCCGATGAGCGCGACGTAGAGGCGCTGACGCCT
GAGGAGCTGGACATCGTCGCCGCTGAGATCTTCGAGCACTACCGGATCGCGGCATACATCCTGGCGTGGA
CGAGCCTCCGGTTCGGAGAGCTGATCGAGCTTCGCCGCAAGGACATCGTGGACGACGGCATGACGATGAA
GCTCCGGGTGCGCCGTGGCGCTTCCCGCGTGGGGAACAAGATCGTCGTTGGCAACGCCAAGACCGTCCGG
TCGAAGCGTCCTGTGACGGTTCCGCCTCACGTCGCGGAGATGATCCGAGCGCACATGAAGGACCGTACGA
AGATGAACAAGGGCCCCGAGGCATTCCTGGTGACCACGACGCAGGGCAACCGGCTGTCGAAGTCCGCGTT
CACCAAGTCGCTGAAGCGTGGCTACGCCAAGATCGGTCGGCCGGAACTCCGCATCCACGACCTCCGCGCT
GTCGGCGCTACGTTCGCCGCTCAGGCAGGTGCGACGACCAAGGAGCTGATGGCCCGTCTCGGTCACACGA
CTCCTAGGATGGCGATGAAGTACCAGATGGCGTCTGAGGCCCGCGACGAGGCTATCGCTGAGGCGATGTC
CAAGCTGGCCAAGACCTCCTGAAACGCAAAAAGCCCCCCTCCCAAGGACACTGAGTCCTAAAGAGGGGGG
TTTCTTGTCAGTACGCGAAGAACCACGCCTGGCCGCGAGCGCCAGCACCGCCGCTCTGTGCGGAGACCTG
GGCACCAGCCCCGCCGCCGCCAGGAGCATTGCCGTTCCCGCCAGAAATCTAGACGGTGACCACAACGCGC
CCGCTTTGATCGGGGACGTCGAAATATTGGATCGTCGGCACCGTCACGGCCGTGGGAGGCGGCACGATCC
GCGACGTGATGATCGGCCGCATCCCCACGGTGCTGCGCAGTGAGCTCTACGCCATCCCGGCGTTGATCTG
TGCGTTCGCACGCACAGGCCCGGTGTGAGAAGGGTCTCTGACGAGCGGGAGAACTCCCTATCAG
